Addgene plasmid #73251: BMP2K
Purpose: Bacterial expression for structure determination; may not be full ORF
Depositing lab: Nicola Burgess-Brown. Depositing organization: University of Oxford.
Backbone
  Vector backbone: pNIC-ZB
  Backbone manufacturer: SGC, Addgene Plasmid #26107
  Vector type: Bacterial Expression
Growth in bacteria
  Bacterial resistance: Kanamycin, 50 μg/mL
  Growth temperature: 37°C
  Growth strain: DH5alpha
  Copy number: Low Copy
Gene/Insert
  Gene/Insert name: BMP2KA (alt names: BMP2KA-c502; gi|38787935)
  Species: H. sapiens (human)
  Insert size (bp): 1241
  Mutation: pfam00069:Pkinase 52-311
  Entrez Gene: BMP2K (a.k.a. BIKE, HRIHFB2017)
  Promoter: T7
  Tag / fusion protein: His6-Zb-TEV (N terminal on backbone)
  Cloning method: Ligation Independent Cloning
  Sequencing primers: 5′ T7; 3′ T7 terminal
Terms and licenses: Academic/Nonprofit Terms; Industry Terms: Not Available to Industry
Depositor comments: Use BL21(DE3)-R3-pRARE2 for protein expression. See also 4W9W: http://www.thesgc.org/structures/4W9W 4W9X: http://www.thesgc.org/structures/4W9X
How to cite: BMP2K was a gift from Nicola Burgess-Brown (Addgene plasmid # 73251 ; http://n2t.net/addgene:73251 ; RRID:Addgene_73251)
