[The description below was written by a language model from this plasmid's Addgene catalogue record.]
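Description:
BMP2K is a bacterial expression plasmid built on the pNIC-ZB backbone, a vector from a structural genomics consortium designed for ligation-independent cloning. It is maintained in E. coli as a low-copy plasmid under kanamycin selection. The record does not include a feature table, so the origin of replication and other backbone elements are not specified.

The insert is a fragment of about 1.2 kb from human BMP2K (BMP-2-inducible kinase, also known as BIKE). The construct annotation points to the Pfam protein kinase domain spanning roughly residues 52–311, and the stated purpose cautions that the insert may not be the full open reading frame. This fits a truncated construct centred on the catalytic domain and chosen for crystallisation rather than for studying the full-length protein. Expression is driven by a T7 promoter, so it needs a host that supplies T7 RNA polymerase, and the depositor recommends a BL21(DE3) derivative carrying rare-codon tRNAs. The backbone adds an N-terminal His6-Zb-TEV fusion. The hexahistidine tag allows immobilised-metal affinity purification, and the Zb module is a small basic fusion partner generally used to aid solubility and purification. The TEV protease site allows the whole tag to be removed after purification, leaving near-native kinase domain.

The plasmid is intended for recombinant production of the BMP2K kinase domain for structure determination, and the depositor comments link it to two deposited crystal structures. The purified protein could in principle be used in other work on this kinase, though the record states only the structural purpose.
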