>Addgene plasmid #73251 | BMP2K | depositor partial sequence | sequence record 134765 | insert
ATGCACCATCATCATCATCATTCTTCTGGTGTGGATAACAAGTTCAACAAGGAGCGTCGAAGAGCTCGCC
GTGAAATTCGCCATCTGCCGAACCTGAACCGCGAACAGCGTCGCGCATTTATTCGCAGCCTGCGCGATGA
TCCGAGCCAGAGCGCGAACCTGCTGGCGGAAGCGAAGAAGCTGAACGATGCGCAGCCGAAGGGTACCGAG
AACCTGTACTTCCAATCCATGTCCGTGGGGGTCCGGGTGTTCGCGGTCGGCCGCCACCAGGTCACCCTGG
AAGAGTCGCTGGCCGAAGGTGGATTCTCCACAGTTTTCCTCGTGCGTACTCACGGTGGAATCCGATGTGC
ATTGAAGCGAATGTATGTCAATAACATGCCAGACCTCAATGTTTGTAAAAGGGAAATTACAATTATGAAA
GAGCTATCTGGTCACAAAAATATTGTGGGCTATTTGGACTGTGCTGTTAATTCAATTAGTGATAATGTAT
GGGAAGTCCTTATCTTAATGGAATATTGTCGAGCTGGACAGGTAGTGAATCAAATGAATAAGAAGCTACA
GACGGGTTTTACAGAACCAGAAGTGTTACAGATATTCTGTGATACCTGTGAAGCTGTTGCAAGGTTGCAT
CAGTGTAAGACTCCAATAATTCACCGGGATCTGAAGGTAGAAAATATTTTGTTGAATGATGGTGGGAACT
ATGTACTTTGTGACTTTGGCAGTGCCACTAATAAATTTCTTAATCCTCAAAAAGATGGAGTTAATGTAGT
AGAAGAAGAAATTAAAAAGTATACAACTCTGTCATACAGAGCCCCTGAAATGATCAACCTTTATGGAGGG
AAACCCATCACCACCAAGGCTGATATCTGGGCACTGGGATGTCTACTCTATAAACTTTGTTTCTTCACTC
TTCCTTTTGGTGAGAGTCAGGTTGCTATCTGTGATGGCAACTTCACCATCCCAGACAATTCTCGTTACTC
CCGTAACATACATTGCTTAATAAGGTTCATGCTTGAACCAGATCCGGAACATAGACCTGATATATTTCAA
GTGTCATATTTTGCATTTAAATTTGCCGCGGCTGATTGTCCAGTCTCCAACATCAATAATTCTTCTATTC
CTTCAGCTCTTCCTGAACCGATGACTGCTAGTGAATGACAGTAAAGGTGGATACGGATCCGAATTCGAGC
TCCGTCGACAAGCTTGCGGCCGCACTCGAGCACCACCACCACCACCACTGA
