>Addgene plasmid #73251 | BMP2K | addgene partial sequence | sequence record 142715 | T7 5'-TAATACGACTCACTATAGGG-3'
ATACATATGCACCATCATCATCATCATTCTTCTGGTGTGGATAACAAGTTCAACAAGGAGCGTCGAAGAG
CTCGCCGTGAAATTCGCCATCTGCCGAACCTGAACCGCGAACAGCGTCGCGCATTTATTCGCAGCCTGCG
CGATGATCCGAGCCAGAGCGCGAACCTGCTGGCGGAAGCGAAGAAGCTGAACGATGCGCAGCCGAAGGGT
ACCGAGAACCTGTACTTCCAATCCATGTCCGTGGGGGTCCGGGTGTTCGCGGTCGGCCGCCACCAGGTCA
CCCTGGAAGAGTCGCTGGCCGAAGGTGGATTCTCCACAGTTTTCCTCGTGCGTACTCACGGTGGAATCCG
ATGTGCATTGAAGCGAATGTATGTCAATAACATGCCAGACCTCAATGTTTGTAAAAGGGAAATTACAATT
ATGAAAGAGCTATCTGGTCACAAAAATATTGTGGGCTATTTGGACTGTGCTGTTAATTCAATTAGTGATA
ATGTATGGGAAGTCCTTATCTTAATGGAATATTGTCGAGCTGGACAGGTAGTGAATCAAATGAATAAGAA
GCTACAGACGGGTTTTACAGAACCAGAAGTGTTACAGATATTCTGTGATACCTGTGAAGCTGTTGCAAGG
TTGCATCAGTGTAAGACTCCAATAATTCACCGGGATCTGAAGGTAGAAAATATTTTGTTGAATGATGGTG
GGAACTATGTACTTTGTGACTTTGGCAGTGCCACTAATAAATT
