>Addgene plasmid #73251 | BMP2K | addgene partial sequence | sequence record 142716 | T7term 5'-GCTAGTTATTGCTCAGCGG-3'
GCAGCCGGATCTCAGTGGTGGTGGTGGTGGTGCTCGAGTGCGGCCGCAAGCTTGTCGACGGAGCTCGAAT
TCGGATCCGTATCCACCTTTACTGTCATTCACTAGCAGTCATCGGTTCAGGAAGAGCTGAAGGAATAGAA
GAATTATTGATGTTGGAGACTGGACAATCAGCCGCGGCAAATTTAAATGCAAAATATGACACTTGAAATA
TATCAGGTCTATGTTCCGGATCTGGTTCAAGCATGAACCTTATTAAGCAATGTATGTTACGGGAGTAACG
AGAATTGTCTGGGATGGTGAAGTTGCCATCACAGATAGCAACCTGACTCTCACCAAAAGGAAGAGTGAAG
AAACAAAGTTTATAGAGTAGACATCCCAGTGCCCAGATATCAGCCTTGGTGGTGATGGGTTTCCCTCCAT
AAAGGTTGATCATTTCAGGGGCTCTGTATGACAGAGTTGTATACTTTTTAATTTCTTCTTCTACTACATT
AACTCCATCTTTTTGAGGATTAAGAAATTTATTAGTGGCACTGCCAAAGTCACAAAGTACATAGTTCCCA
CCATCATTCAACAAAATATTTTCTACCTTCAGATCCCGGTGAATTATTGGAGTCTTACACTGATGCAACC
TTGCAACAGCTTCACAGGTATCACAGAATATCTGTAACACTTCTGGTTCTGTAAAACCCGTCTGTAGCTT
CTTATTCATTTGATTCACTACCTGTCCAGCTCGACAATATTCCATTAAGATAAGGACTTCCCATACATTA
TCACTAATTGAATTAACAGCACAGTCCAAATAGCCCACAATATTT
